>Addgene plasmid #26976 | pAAV-hSyn-hChR2(H134R)-mCherry | addgene full sequence | sequence record 313556 | Addgene NGS Result
AGTGCAAGTGGGTTTTAGGACCAGGATGAGGCGGGGTGGGGGTGCCTACCTGACGACCGACCCCGACCCA
CTGGACAAGCACCCAACCCCCATTCCCCAAATTGCGCATCCCCTATCAGAGAGGGGGAGGGGAAACAGGA
TGCGGCGAGGCGCGTGCGCACTGCCAGCTTCAGCACCGCGGACAGTGCCTTCGCCCCCGCCTGGCGGCGC
GCGCCACCGCCGCCTCAGCACTGAAGGCGCGCTGACGTCACTCGCCGGTCCCCCGCAAACTCCCCTTCCC
GGCCACCTTGGTCGCGTCCGCGCCGCCGCCGGCCCAGCCGGACCGCACCACGCGAGGCGCGAGATAGGGG
GGCACGGGCGCGACCATCTGCGCTGCGGCGCCGGCGACTCAGCGCTGCCTCAGTCTGCGGTGGGCAGCGG
AGGAGTCGTGTCGTGCCTGAGAGCGCAGTCGAGAAGGTACCGGATCCTCTAGAGTCGACGCCACCATGGA
CTATGGCGGCGCTTTGTCTGCCGTCGGACGCGAACTTTTGTTCGTTACTAATCCTGTGGTGGTGAACGGG
TCCGTCCTGGTCCCTGAGGATCAATGTTACTGTGCCGGATGGATTGAATCTCGCGGCACGAACGGCGCTC
AGACCGCGTCAAATGTCCTGCAGTGGCTTGCAGCAGGATTCAGCATTTTGCTGCTGATGTTCTATGCCTA
CCAAACCTGGAAATCTACATGCGGCTGGGAGGAGATCTATGTGTGCGCCATTGAAATGGTTAAGGTGATT
CTCGAGTTCTTTTTTGAGTTTAAGAATCCCTCTATGCTCTACCTTGCCACAGGACACCGGGTGCAGTGGC
TGCGCTATGCAGAGTGGCTGCTCACTTGTCCTGTCATCCTTATCCGCCTGAGCAACCTCACCGGCCTGAG
CAACGACTACAGCAGGAGAACCATGGGACTCCTTGTCTCAGACATCGGGACTATCGTGTGGGGGGCTACC
AGCGCCATGGCAACCGGCTATGTTAAAGTCATCTTCTTTTGTCTTGGATTGTGCTATGGCGCGAACACAT
TTTTTCACGCCGCCAAAGCATATATCGAGGGTTATCATACTGTGCCAAAGGGTCGGTGCCGCCAGGTCGT
GACCGGCATGGCATGGCTGTTTTTCGTGAGCTGGGGTATGTTCCCAATTCTCTTCATTTTGGGGCCCGAA
GGTTTTGGCGTCCTGAGCGTCTATGGCTCCACCGTAGGTCACACGATTATTGATCTGATGAGTAAAAATT
GTTGGGGGTTGTTGGGACACTACCTGCGCGTCCTGATCCACGAGCACATATTGATTCACGGAGATATCCG
CAAAACCACCAAACTGAACATCGGCGGAACGGAGATCGAGGTCGAGACTCTCGTCGAAGACGAAGCCGAG
GCCGGAGCCGTGCCAGCGGCCGCCGTGAGCAAGGGCGAGGAGGATAACATGGCCATCATCAAGGAGTTCA
TGCGCTTCAAGGTGCACATGGAGGGCTCCGTGAACGGCCACGAGTTCGAGATCGAGGGCGAGGGCGAGGG
CCGCCCCTACGAGGGCACCCAGACCGCCAAGCTGAAGGTGACCAAGGGTGGCCCCCTGCCCTTCGCCTGG
GACATCCTGTCCCCTCAGTTCATGTACGGCTCCAAGGCCTACGTGAAGCACCCCGCCGACATCCCCGACT
ACTTGAAGCTGTCCTTCCCCGAGGGCTTCAAGTGGGAGCGCGTGATGAACTTCGAGGACGGCGGCGTGGT
GACCGTGACCCAGGACTCCTCCCTGCAGGACGGCGAGTTCATCTACAAGGTGAAGCTGCGCGGCACCAAC
TTCCCCTCCGACGGCCCCGTAATGCAGAAGAAGACCATGGGCTGGGAGGCCTCCTCCGAGCGGATGTACC
CCGAGGACGGCGCCCTGAAGGGCGAGATCAAGCAGAGGCTGAAGCTGAAGGACGGCGGCCACTACGACGC
TGAGGTCAAGACCACCTACAAGGCCAAGAAGCCCGTGCAGCTGCCCGGCGCCTACAACGTCAACATCAAG
TTGGACATCACCTCCCACAACGAGGACTACACCATCGTGGAACAGTACGAACGCGCCGAGGGCCGCCACT
CCACCGGCGGCATGGACGAGCTGTACAAGTAAGAATTCGATATCAAGCTTATCGATAATCAACCTCTGGA
TTACAAAATTTGTGAAAGATTGACTGGTATTCTTAACTATGTTGCTCCTTTTACGCTATGTGGATACGCT
GCTTTAATGCCTTTGTATCATGCTATTGCTTCCCGTATGGCTTTCATTTTCTCCTCCTTGTATAAATCCT
GGTTGCTGTCTCTTTATGAGGAGTTGTGGCCCGTTGTCAGGCAACGTGGCGTGGTGTGCACTGTGTTTGC
TGACGCAACCCCCACTGGTTGGGGCATTGCCACCACCTGTCAGCTCCTTTCCGGGACTTTCGCTTTCCCC
CTCCCTATTGCCACGGCGGAACTCATCGCCGCCTGCCTTGCCCGCTGCTGGACAGGGGCTCGGCTGTTGG
GCACTGACAATTCCGTGGTGTTGTCGGGGAAATCATCGTCCTTTCCTTGGCTGCTCGCCTATGTTGCCAC
CTGGATTCTGCGCGGGACGTCCTTCTGCTACGTCCCTTCGGCCCTCAATCCAGCGGACCTTCCTTCCCGC
GGCCTGCTGCCGGCTCTGCGGCCTCTTCCGCGTCTTCGCCTTCGCCCTCAGACGAGTCGGATCTCCCTTT
GGGCCGCCTCCCCGCATCGATACCGAGCGCTGCTCGAGAGATCTACGGGTGGCATCCCTGTGACCCCTCC
CCAGTGCCTCTCCTGGCCCTGGAAGTTGCCACTCCAGTGCCCACCAGCCTTGTCCTAATAAAATTAAGTT
GCATCATTTTGTCTGACTAGGTGTCCTTCTATAATATTATGGGGTGGAGGGGGGTGGTATGGAGCAAGGG
GCAAGTTGGGAAGACAACCTGTAGGGCCTGCGGGGTCTATTGGGAACCAAGCTGGAGTGCAGTGGCACAA
TCTTGGCTCACTGCAATCTCCGCCTCCTGGGTTCAAGCGATTCTCCTGCCTCAGCCTCCCGAGTTGTTGG
GATTCCAGGCATGCATGACCAGGCTCAGCTAATTTTTGTTTTTTTGGTAGAGACGGGGTTTCACCATATT
GGCCAGGCTGGTCTCCAACTCCTAATCTCAGGTGATCTACCCACCTTGGCCTCCCAAATTGCTGGGATTA
CAGGCGTGAACCACTGCTCCCTTCCCTGTCCTTCTGATTTTGTAGGTAACCACGTGCGGACCGAGCGGCC
GCAGGAACCCCTAGTGATGGAGTTGGCCACTCCCTCTCTGCGCGCTCGCTCGCTCACTGAGGCCGGGCGA
CCAAAGGTCGCCCGACGCCCGGGCTTTGCCCGGGCGGCCTCAGTGAGCGAGCGAGCGCGCAGCTGCCTGC
AGGGGCGCCTGATGCGGTATTTTCTCCTTACGCATCTGTGCGGTATTTCACACCGCATA
[95 nt withheld, positions 3490-3584]
T
[46 nt withheld, positions 3586-3631]
C
[141 nt withheld, positions 3633-3773]
CCTTTGACGTTGGAGTCCACGTTCTTT
[37 nt withheld, positions 3801-3837]
ACTCTATCTCGGGCTATTCTTTTGATTTATAAGGGATTTTGCCGATTTCGGTCTATTGGTTAAAAAATGA
GCTGATTTAACAAAAATTTAACGCGAATTTTAACAAAATATTAACGTTTACAATTTTATGGTGCACTCTC
AGTACAATCTGCTCTGATGCCGCATAGTTAAGCCAGCCCCGACACCCGCCAACACCCGCTGACGCGCCCT
GACGGGCTTGTCTGCTCCCGGCATCCGCTTACAGACAAGCTGTGACCGTCTCCGGGAGCTGCATGTGTCA
GAGGTTTTCACCGTCATCACCGAAACGCGCGAGACGAAAGGGCCTCGTGATACGCCTATTTTTATAGGTT
AATGTCATGATAATAATGGTTTCTTAGACGTCAGGTGGCACTTTTCGGGGAAATGTGCGCGGAACCCCTA
TTTGTTTATTTTTCTAAATACATTCAAATATGTATCCGCTCATGAGACAATAACCCTGATAAATGCTTCA
ATAATATTGAAAAAGGAAGAGTATGAGTATTCAACATTTCCGTGTCGCCCTTATTCCCTTTTTTGCGGCA
TTTTGCCTTCCTGTTTTTGCTCACCCAGAAACGCTGGTGAAAGTAAAAGATGCTGAAGATCAGTTGGGTG
CACGAGTGGGTTACATCGAACTGGATCTCAACAGCGGTAAGATCCTTGAGAGTTTTCGCCCCGAAGAACG
TTTTCCAATGATGAGCACTTTTAAAGTTCTGCTATGTGGCGCGGTATTATCCCGTATTGACGCCGGGCAA
GAGCAACTCGGTCGCCGCATACACTATTCTCAGAATGACTTGGTTGAGTACTCACCAGTCACAGAAAAGC
ATCTTACGGATGGCATGACAGTAAGAGAATTATGCAGTGCTGCCATAACCATGAGTGATAACACTGCGGC
CAACTTACTTCTGACAACGATCGGAGGACCGAAGGAGCTAACCGCTTTTTTGCACAACATGGGGGATCAT
GTAACTCGCCTTGATCGTTGGGAACCGGAGCTGAATGAAGCCATACCAAACGACGAGCGTGACACCACGA
TGCCTGTAGCAATGGCAACAACGTTGCGCAAACTATTAACTGGCGAACTACTTACTCTAGCTTCCCGGCA
ACAATTAATAGACTGGATGGAGGCGGATAAAGTTGCAGGACCACTTCTGCGCTCGGCCCTTCCGGCTGGC
TGGTTTATTGCTGATAAATCTGGAGCCGGTGAGCGTGGGTCTCGCGGTATCATTGCAGCACTGGGGCCAG
ATGGTAAGCCCTCCCGTATCGTAGTTATCTACACGACGGGGAGTCAGGCAACTATGGATGAACGAAATAG
ACAGATCGCTGAGATAGGTGCCTCACTGATTAAGCATTGGTAACTGTCAGACCAAGTTTACTCATATATA
CTTTAGATTGATTTAAAACTTCATTTTTAATTTAAAAGGATCTAGGTGAAGATCCTTTTTGATAATCTCA
TGACCAAAATCCCTTAACGTGAGTTTTCGTTCCACTGAGCGTCAGACCCCGTAGAAAAGATCAAAGGATC
TTCTTGAGATCCTTTTTTTCTGCGCGTAATCTGCTGCTTGCAAACAAAAAAACCACCGCTACCAGCGGTG
GTTTGTTTGCCGGATCAAGAGCTACCAACTCTTTTTCCGAAGGTAACTGGCTTCAGCAGAGCGCAGATAC
CAAATACTGTTCTTCTAGTGTAGCCGTAGTTAGGCCACCACTTCAAGAACTCTGTAGCACCGCCTACATA
CCTCGCTCTGCTAATCCTGTTACCAGTGGCTGCTGCCAGTGGCGATAAGTCGTGTCTTACCGGGTTGGAC
TCAAGACGATAGTTACCGGATAAGGCGCAGCGGTCGGGCTGAACGGGGGGTTCGTGCACACAGCCCAGCT
TGGAGCGAACGACCTACACCGAACTGAGATACCTACAGCGTGAGCTATGAGAAAGCGCCACGCTTCCCGA
AGGGAGAAAGGCGGACAGGTATCCGGTAAGCGGCAGGGTCGGAACAGGAGAGCGCACGAGGGAGCTTCCA
GGGGGAAACGCCTGGTATCTTTATAGTCCTGTCGGGTTTCGCCACCTCTGACTTGAGCGTCGATTTTTGT
GATGCTCGTCAGGGGGGCGGAGCCTATGGAAAAACGCCAGCAACGCGGCCTTTTTACGGTTCCTGGCCTT
TTGCTGGCCTTTTGCTCACATGTCCTGCAGGCAGCTGCGCGCTCGCTCGCTCACTGAGGCCGCCCGGGCG
TCGGGCGACCTTTGGTCGCCCGGCCTCAGTGAGCGAGCGAGCGCGCAGAGAGGGAGTGGCCAACTCCATC
ACTAGGGGTTCCTGCGGCCGCACGCGTGTGTCTAGACTGCAGAGGGCCCTGCGTATG
Features (pLannotate 1.2.2; 17 found; start..end, strand, type, name):
      1..448     +  promoter       hSyn promoter: human synapsin I promoter; confers neuron-specific expression (Kügler et al., 2003)
    462..479     +  misc_feature   MCS (fragment): pUC18/19 multiple cloning site
    486..1412    +  CDS            ChR2(H134R): H134R mutant of an N-terminal fragment of channelrhodopsin-2 from the alga Chlamydomonas reinhardtii (Nagel et al., 2005) blue light-activated cation channel
   1425..2131    +  CDS            mCherry (fragment): monomeric derivative of DsRed fluorescent protein (Shaner et al., 2004) mammalian codon-optimized
   2133..2157    +  misc_feature   MCS (fragment): pBluescript multiple cloning site
   2157..2745    +  misc_feature   WPRE: woodchuck hepatitis virus posttranscriptional regulatory element
   2777..3253    +  polyA_signal   hGH poly(A) signal: human growth hormone polyadenylation signal
   3293..3433    +  repeat_region  AAV2 ITR: inverted terminal repeat of adeno-associated virus serotype 2 inverted
   3438..3489    -  misc_feature   bom (fragment): basis of mobility region from pBR322
   3508..3963    +  rep_origin     f1 ori (sequence partly withheld): f1 bacteriophage origin of replication; arrow indicates direction of (+) strand synthesis
   3964..4013    -  misc_feature   bom (fragment): basis of mobility region from pBR322
   4115..4150    -  CDS            rop (fragment): Rop protein, which maintains plasmids at low copy number; rop
   4245..4349    +  promoter       AmpR promoter: bla
   4350..5210    +  CDS            AmpR: β-lactamase; bla; confers resistance to ampicillin, carbenicillin, and related antibiotics
   5381..5969    +  rep_origin     ori: high-copy-number ColE1/pMB1/pBR322/pUC origin of replication
   6042..6069    +  repeat_region  AAV2 ITR (fragment): inverted terminal repeat of adeno-associated virus serotype 2 inverted
   6098..6125    +  repeat_region  AAV2 ITR (fragment): inverted terminal repeat of adeno-associated virus serotype 2 inverted
