[The description below was written by a language model from this plasmid's Addgene catalogue record, the feature table of its GenBank file and pLannotate feature annotations shown in this document.]
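Description:
pAAV-hSyn-hChR2(H134R)-mCherry is an adeno-associated virus transfer plasmid for mammalian expression, built on a pAAV backbone and used to deliver an excitatory opsin to neurons. In bacteria it is maintained by a high-copy ColE1/pUC-type origin and selected with ampicillin through the bla gene and its promoter. An f1 phage origin is also present. The annotated full sequence is about 6.2 kb. The expression cassette is flanked by AAV2 inverted terminal repeats, which are the cis elements needed for replication and packaging of the genome into AAV capsids. One ITR is annotated in full, while the other is detected only as short fragments. This may reflect how hard these repeats are to sequence and annotate, and the catalogue entry's call for a recA-deficient host is in keeping with their tendency to recombine.

The payload is driven by the human synapsin I promoter, which restricts expression to neurons. It directs a codon-humanized N-terminal fragment of channelrhodopsin-2, a blue-light-gated cation channel, carrying the H134R substitution and fused at its C terminus to the red fluorescent protein mCherry. The catalogue lists the insert species as human, but the feature annotation traces the opsin to the alga Chlamydomonas reinhardtii, so "humanized" here refers to codon usage. Downstream, a WPRE enhances transcript stability and expression, and the human growth hormone polyadenylation signal terminates the message. Retained restriction sites on either side of the fusion allow the insert to be exchanged.

The stated use is optogenetic excitation, with mCherry fluorescence marking the neurons that express the opsin. The accompanying GenBank record covers only a 793 bp unannotated segment and adds no further feature information.
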