Addgene plasmid #26976: pAAV-hSyn-hChR2(H134R)-mCherry
Purpose: AAV expression of humanized ChR2 with H134R mutation fused to mCherry, for optogenetic excitation
Depositing lab: Karl Deisseroth.
Backbone
  Vector backbone: pAAV
  Backbone manufacturer: Invitrogen
  Backbone size w/o insert (bp): 4568
  Vector type: Mammalian Expression, AAV
Growth in bacteria
  Bacterial resistance: Ampicillin, 100 μg/mL
  Growth temperature: 37°C
  Growth strain: Stbl3
  Growth instructions: Please use Rec A- competent cells such as Stbl3 cells from Invitrogen for transformation.
  Copy number: High Copy
Gene/Insert
  Gene/Insert name: hChR2(H134R) (alt name: hChR2)
  Species: H. sapiens (human)
  Insert size (bp): 1647
  Mutation: H134R
  Promoter: hSyn
  Tag / fusion protein: mCherry (C terminal on insert)
  Cloning method: Restriction Enzyme; 5′ cloning site BamHI, SalI, KpnI (not destroyed); 3′ cloning site EcoRI, HinDIII (not destroyed)
  Sequencing primers: 5′ ccacgcgaggcgcgagatag; 3′ GCAATAGCATGATACAAAGG
Terms and licenses: Academic/Nonprofit Terms; Industry Terms: Not Available to Industry
Depositor comments: This plasmid contains the human synapsin I promoter. For additional information please visit - http://www.optogenetics.org
How to cite: pAAV-hSyn-hChR2(H134R)-mCherry was a gift from Karl Deisseroth (Addgene plasmid # 26976 ; http://n2t.net/addgene:26976 ; RRID:Addgene_26976) For viral preps, please replace (Addgene plasmid # 26976) in the above sentence with: (Addgene viral prep # 26976-AAV5), (Addgene viral prep # 26976-AAV8), or (Addgene viral prep # 26976-AAV9)
