LOCUS       Exported 793 bp ds-DNA linear SYN 21-MAY-2021
DEFINITION  synthetic linear DNA
ACCESSION   .
VERSION     .
KEYWORDS    pAAV-hSyn-hChR2(H134R)-mCherry
SOURCE      synthetic DNA construct
  ORGANISM  synthetic DNA construct
REFERENCE   1 (bases 1 to 793)
  TITLE     hChR2 plasmids
REFERENCE   2 (bases 1 to 793)
  AUTHORS   .
  TITLE     Direct Submission
  JOURNAL   Exported May 21, 2021 from SnapGene Server 1.1.58
            http://www.snapgene.com
FEATURES             Location/Qualifiers
     source          1..793
                     /organism="synthetic DNA construct"
                     /mol_type="other DNA"
ORIGIN
        1 atctcgaact cgtggccgtt cacggagccc tccatgtgca ccttgaagcg catgaactcc
       61 ttgatgatgg ccatgttatc ctcctcgccc ttgctcacgg cggccgctgg cacggctccg
      121 gcctcggctt cgtcttcgac gagagtctcg acctcgatct ccgttccgcc gatgttcagt
      181 ttggtggttt tgcggatatc tccgtgaatc aatatgtgct cgtggatcag gacgcgcagg
      241 tagtgtccca acaaccccca acaattttta ctcatcagat caataatcgt gtgacctacg
      301 gtggagccat agacgctcag gacgccaaaa ccttcgggcc ccaaaatgaa gagaattggg
      361 aacatacccc agctcacgaa aaacagccat gccatgccgg tcacgacctg gcggcaccga
      421 ccctttggca cagtatgata accctcgata tatgctttgg cggcgtgaaa aaatgtgttc
      481 gcgccatagc acaatccaag acaaaagaag atgactttaa catagccggt tgccatggcg
      541 ctggtagccc cccacacgat agtcccgatg tctgagacaa ggagtcccat ggttctcctg
      601 ctgtagtcgt tgctcaggcc ggtgaggttg ctcaggcgga taaggatgac aggacaagtg
      661 agcagccact ctgcatagcg cagccactgc acccggtgtc ctgtggcaag gtagagcata
      721 gagggattct taaactcaaa aaagaactcg agaatcacct taaccatttc aatggcgcac
      781 acatagatct cct
//
