>Addgene plasmid #26976 | pAAV-hSyn-hChR2(H134R)-mCherry | addgene partial sequence | sequence record 33296 | 26976 with hChR2-R 5'-acacgatagtcccgatgtctg
TCGTTGCTCAGGCCGGTGAGGTTGCTCAGGCGGATAAGGATGACAGGACAAGTGAGCAGCCACTCTGCAT
AGCGCAGCCACTGCACCCGGTGTCCTGTGGCAAGGTAGAGCATAGAGGGATTCTTAAACTCAAAAAAGAA
CTCGAGAATCACCTTAACCATTTCAATGGCGCACACATAGATCTCCTCCCAGCCGCATGTAGATTTCCAG
GTTTGGTAGGCATAGAACATCAGCAGCAAAATGCTGAATCCTGCTGCAAGCCACTGCAGGACATTTGACG
CGGTCTGAGCGCCGTTCGTGCCGCGAGATTCAATCCATCCGGCACAGTAACATTGATCCTCAGGGACCAG
GACGGACCCGTTCACCACCACAGGATTAGTAACGAACAAAAGTTCGCGTCCGACGGCAGACAAAGCGCCG
CCATAGTCCATGGTGGCGTCGACTCTAGAGGATCCGGTACCTTCTCGACTGCGCTCTCAGGCACGACACG
ACTCCTCCGCTGCCCACCGCAGACTGAGGCAGCGCTGAGTCGCCGGCGCCGCAGCGCAGATGGTCGCGCC
CGTGCCCCCCTATCTCGCGCCTCGCGTGGTGCGGTCCGGCTGGGCCGGCGGCGGCGCGGACGCGACCAAG
GTGGCCGGGAAGGGGAGTTTGCGGGGGACCGGCGAGTGACGTCAGCGCGCCTTCAGTGCTGA
