>Addgene plasmid #26976 | pAAV-hSyn-hChR2(H134R)-mCherry | addgene partial sequence | sequence record 33297 | 26976 with pBR322ori-F
CTGACTTGAGCGTCGATTTTTGTGATGCTCGTCAGGGGGGCGGAGCCTATGGAAAAACGCCAGCAACGCG
GCCTTTTTACGGTTCCTGGCCTTTTGCTGGCCTTTTGCTCACATGTCCTGCAGGCAGCTGCGCGCTCGCT
